>Addgene plasmid #215986 | AA295 | addgene full sequence | sequence record 432120 | Addgene NGS Result
TCTTGCCATCCTATGGAACTGCCTCGGTGAGTTTTCTCCTTCATTACAGAAACGGCTTTTTCAAAAATAT
GGTATTGATAATCCTGATATGAATAAATTGCAGTTTCATTTGATGCTCGATGAGTTTTTCTAATCAGAAT
TGGTTAATTGGTTGTAACATTATTCAGATTGGGCTTGATTTAAAACTTCATTTTTAATTTAAAAGGATCT
AGGTGAAGATCCTTTTTGATAATCTCATGACCAAAATCCCTTAACGTGAGTTTTCGTTCCACTGAGCGTC
AGACCCCGTAGAAAAGATCAAAGGATCTTCTTGAGATCCTTTTTTTCTGCGCGTAATCTGCTGCTTGCAA
ACAAAAAAACCACCGCTACCAGCGGTGGTTTGTTTGCCGGATCAAGAGCTACCAACTCTTTTTCCGAAGG
TAACTGGCTTCAGCAGAGCGCAGATACCAAATACTGTTCTTCTAGTGTAGCCGTAGTTAGGCCACCACTT
CAAGAACTCTGTAGCACCGCCTACATACCTCGCTCTGCTAATCCTGTTACCAGTGGCTGCTGCCAGTGGC
GATAAGTCGTGTCTTACCGGGTTGGACTCAAGACGATAGTTACCGGATAAGGCGCAGCGGTCGGGCTGAA
CGGGGGGTTCGTGCACACAGCCCAGCTTGGAGCGAACGACCTACACCGAACTGAGATACCTACAGCGTGA
GCTATGAGAAAGCGCCACGCTTCCCGAAGGGAGAAAGGCGGACAGGTATCCGGTAAGCGGCAGGGTCGGA
ACAGGAGAGCGCACGAGGGAGCTTCCAGGGGGAAACGCCTGGTATCTTTATAGTCCTGTCGGGTTTCGCC
ACCTCTGACTTGAGCGTCGATTTTTGTGATGCTCGTCAGGGGGGCGGAGCCTATGGAAAAACGCCAGCAA
CGCGGCCTTTTTACGGTTCCTGGCCTTTTGCTGGCCTTTTGCTCACATGTTCTTTCCTGCGTTATCCCCT
GATTCTGTGGATAACCGTATTACCGCCTTTGAGTGAGCTGATACCGCTCGCCGCAGCCGAACGACCGAGC
GCAGCGAGTCAGTGAGCGAGGAAGCGGAAGAGCGCCCAATACGCAAACCGCCTCTCCCCGCGCGTTGGCC
GATTCATTAATGCAGCTGGCACGACAGGTTTCCCGACTGGAAAGCGGGCAGTGAGCGCAACGCAATTAAT
GTAAGTTAGCTCACTCATTAGGCACCCCAGGCTTTACACTTTATGCTTCCGGCTCGTATGTTGTGTGGAA
TTGTGAGCGGATAACAATTTCACACAGGAAACAGCTATGACCATGATTACACCAAGCTTGCATGCAGGCC
TCTGCAGTCGACGGGCCCGGGATCCGATGAAGACTGCTGCCCACCTTTCTCTTCTTCTTAGGCACCATGG
TGGCGGTCCTACGTCTTCATCTAGATGTATTCGCGAGGTACCGAGCTCGAATTCTCTGGCCGTCGTTTTA
CAACGTCGTGACTGGGAAAACCCTGGCGTTACCCAACTTAATCGCCTTGCAGCACATCCCCCTTTCGCCA
GCTGGCGTAATAGCGAAGAGGCCCGCACCGATCGCCCTTCCCAACAGTTGCGCAGCCTGAATGGCGAATG
GCGCCTGATGCGGTATTTTCTCCTTACGCATCTGTGCGGTATTTCACACCGCATATGGTGCACTCTCAGT
ACAATCTGCTCTGATGCCGCATAGTTAAGCCAGCCCCGACACCCGCCAACACCCGCTGACGCGCCCTGAC
GGGCTTGTCTGCTCCCGGCATCCGCTTACAGACAAGCTGTGACCGTCTCCGGGAGCTGCATGTGTCAGAG
GTTTTCACCGTCATCACCGAAACGCGCGATGCAGCTCTGGCCCGTGTCTCAAAATCTCTGATGTTACATT
GCACAAGATAAAAATATATCATCATGAACAATAAAACTGTCTGCTTACATAAACAGTAATACAAGGGGTG
TTATGAGCCATATTCAACGGGAAACGTCGAGGCCGCGATTAAATTCCAACATGGATGCTGATTTATATGG
GTATAAATGGGCTCGCGATAATGTCGGGCAATCAGGTGCGACAATCTATCGCTTGTATGGGAAGCCCGAT
GCGCCAGAGTTGTTTCTGAAACATGGCAAAGGTAGCGTTGCCAATGATGTTACAGATGAGATGGTCAGAC
TAAACTGGCTGACGGAATTTATGCCTCTTCCGACCATCAAGCATTTTATCCGTACTCCTGATGATGCATG
GTTACTCACCACTGCGATCCCCGGAAAAACAGCATTCCAGGTATTAGAAGAATATCCTGATTCAGGTGAA
AATATTGTTGATGCGCTGGCAGTGTTCCTGCGCCGGTTGCATTCGATTCCTGTTTGTAATTGTCCTTTTA
ACAGCGATCGCGTATTTCGTCTCGCTCAGGCGCAATCACGAATGAATAACGGTTTGGTTGATGCGAGTGA
TTTTGATGACGAGCGTAATGGCTGGCCTGTTGAACAAGTCTGGAAAGAAATGCATAAACTTTTGCCATTC
TCACCGGATTCAGTCGTCACTCATGGTGATTTCTCACTTGATAACCTTATTTTTGACGAGGGGAAATTAA
TAGGTTGTATTGATGTTGGACGAGTCGGAATCGCAGACCGATACCAGGA
Features (pLannotate 1.2.2; 9 found; start..end, strand, type, name):
    311..899     +  rep_origin     ori: high-copy-number ColE1/pMB1/pBR322/pUC origin of replication
   1082..1174    +  CDS            lacI (fragment): lac repressor; lacI; The lac repressor binds to the lac operator to inhibit transcription in E. coli. This inhibition can be relieved by adding lactose or isopropyl-β-D-thiogalactopyranoside (IPTG).
   1187..1208    +  protein_bind   CAP binding site: CAP binding activates transcription in the presence of cAMP. E. coli catabolite activator protein
   1223..1253    +  promoter       lac promoter: promoter for the E. coli lac operon
   1261..1277    +  protein_bind   lac operator: The lac repressor binds to the lac operator to inhibit transcription in E. coli. This inhibition can be relieved by adding lactose or isopropyl-β-D-thiogalactopyranoside (IPTG). lac repressor encoded by lacI
   1451..1608    +  CDS            lacZα (fragment): LacZα fragment of β-galactosidase; lacZ fragment
   1614..1713    -  misc_feature   bom (fragment): basis of mobility region from pBR322
   1815..1856    -  CDS            rop (fragment): Rop protein, which maintains plasmids at low copy number; rop
   1963..133     +  CDS            KanR (across the origin): aminoglycoside phosphotransferase; aph(3')-Ia; confers resistance to kanamycin in bacteria or G418 (Geneticin®) in eukaryotes
