[The description below was written by a language model from this plasmid's Addgene catalogue record and pLannotate feature annotations shown in this document.]
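Description:
AA295 is a small (about 2.6 kb) bacterial storage plasmid that carries one module of the Fragmid modular vector assembly toolkit, a system in which standardized DNA fragments are combined to build CRISPR-related expression vectors. It is built on the pUC57-Kan cloning backbone and is catalogued as a "fragment" rather than as a functional expression vector. Propagation in E. coli relies on the high-copy ColE1/pUC-type origin, and selection is by kanamycin through the aph(3')-Ia aminoglycoside phosphotransferase gene, which in the recorded sequence spans the numbering origin of the circular map. The remaining annotated features are backbone remnants typical of pUC-derived plasmids: a CAP binding site, lac promoter and lac operator upstream of a partial lacZα coding region, plus short fragments of lacI, bom and rop. None of these is part of the payload.

The insert is listed as "Start; SV40NLS_v1.19", meaning a start codon followed by the SV40 nuclear localization signal, and it is designated for the N-terminal position of an assembled protein-coding cassette. The SV40 NLS is a short basic peptide that directs a fused protein into the nucleus of eukaryotic cells, so this module would supply translation initiation and nuclear targeting to whatever downstream coding fragment, such as a Cas protein or effector domain, is joined to it. The automated feature table does not annotate the insert itself; it most likely sits in the unannotated gap between the lac operator and the lacZα fragment, although the record does not confirm this. The record also does not state the flanking assembly sites or the cloning method. The fragment carries no eukaryotic promoter of its own and is intended only as a building block for assembly into destination vectors.
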