Addgene plasmid #215986: AA295
Purpose: Fragmid fragment: (N' terminus) SV40 Nuclear Localization Signal
Depositing lab: John Doench. Depositing organization: Broad Institute. Publication: Modular vector assembly enables rapid assessment of emerging CRISPR technologies. McGee AV, Liu YV, Griffith AL, Szegletes ZM, Wen B, Kraus C, Miller NW, Steger RJ, Escude Velasco B, Bosch JA, Zirin JD, Viswanatha R, Sontheimer EJ, Goodale A, Greene MA, Green TM, Doench JG. Cell Genom. 2024 Mar 13;4(3):100519. doi: 10.1016/j.xgen.2024.100519. PubMed 38484704.
Backbone
  Vector backbone: pUC57-Kan
  Vector type: Fragment
Growth in bacteria
  Bacterial resistance: Kanamycin, 50 μg/mL
  Growth temperature: 37°C
  Growth strain: DH5alpha
  Copy number: Unknown
Gene/Insert
  Gene/Insert name: Start; SV40NLS_v1.19
  Species: Other
  Cloning method: Unknown
Resource information
  A portion of this plasmid was derived from a plasmid made by: Genscript ID: U289KHE230-6
Terms and licenses: Academic/Nonprofit Terms; Industry Terms: Not Available to Industry
Depositor comments: Please visit https://www.biorxiv.org/content/10.1101/2023.10.25.564061v1 for bioRxiv preprint.
How to cite: AA295 was a gift from John Doench (Addgene plasmid # 215986 ; http://n2t.net/addgene:215986 ; RRID:Addgene_215986)
